Addgene plasmid #119000: pTLR-donor-tetO
Purpose: Repair template for the TLR reporter with 7 tet operator elements
Depositing lab: Ralf Kuehn. Depositing organization: Max-Delbrueck-Centrum fuer Molekulare Medizin (MDC). Publication: Enhancement of CRISPR-Cas9 induced precise gene editing by targeting histone H2A-K15 ubiquitination. Bashir S, Dang T, Rossius J, Wolf J, Kuhn R. BMC Biotechnol. 2020 Oct 23;20(1):57. doi: 10.1186/s12896-020-00650-x. PubMed 33097066.
Backbone
  Vector backbone: Bluescript
  Backbone size w/o insert (bp): 2961
  Total vector size (bp): 5220
Growth in bacteria
  Bacterial resistance: Ampicillin, 100 μg/mL
  Growth temperature: 37°C
  Growth strain: DH5alpha
  Copy number: High Copy
Gene/Insert
  Gene/Insert name: mVenus
  Cloning method: Restriction Enzyme; 5′ cloning site PacI (destroyed during cloning); 3′ cloning site MluI (destroyed during cloning)
  Sequencing primers: 5′ M13 reverse; 3′ M13 forward
Terms and licenses: Academic/Nonprofit Terms; Industry Terms: Not Available to Industry
How to cite: pTLR-donor-tetO was a gift from Ralf Kuehn (Addgene plasmid # 119000 ; http://n2t.net/addgene:119000 ; RRID:Addgene_119000)
