[The description below was written by a language model from this plasmid's Addgene catalogue record and pLannotate feature annotations shown in this document.]
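Description:
pTLR-donor-tetO is a pBluescript-based, high-copy plasmid of about 5.2 kb that serves as a homology-directed repair template for the traffic light reporter (TLR) system in mammalian cells. It is propagated in E. coli through the ColE1/pUC-type origin and selected with ampicillin via the β-lactamase gene. The backbone also retains the usual Bluescript elements: an f1 origin, lac promoter/operator with lacZα remnants, and flanking T3 and T7 promoters. No mammalian selection marker is annotated.

The catalogue names the insert as mVenus. The feature tables show a nearly full-length Venus coding fragment followed by a P2A peptide fragment, a TagRFP coding sequence and a bovine growth hormone polyadenylation signal, mirroring the layout of the TLR reporter locus. Upstream of this cassette, in the opposite orientation, lies a PTight-type element with seven tet operator repeats, adjacent to a short minimal CMV promoter fragment. No complete mammalian promoter is annotated in the sense orientation ahead of Venus, which is consistent with a donor meant to supply homologous sequence rather than to express fluorescence itself. In the TLR assay, a nuclease-induced break in a disrupted Venus gene gives Venus fluorescence when it is precisely repaired from such a template. Error-prone end joining can instead shift the downstream red fluorescent protein into frame.

The tet operator array provides binding sites for Tet repressor-derived fusion proteins. This presumably allows factors to be tethered to the donor, though the record does not spell this out. The associated work concerns enhancing precise CRISPR-Cas9 editing. The sequencing-derived and depositor sequences carry the same features and differ by only a few bases in length, in start coordinate and in the annotated f1 origin orientation.
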