Features (pLannotate 1.2.2; 22 found; start..end, strand, type, name):
      2..28      -  misc_feature   MCS (fragment): pBluescript multiple cloning site
     53..367     -  promoter       tight TRE promoter: Tet-responsive promoter PTight, consisting of seven tet operator sequences followed by the minimal CMV promoter
    386..422     +  promoter       minimal CMV promoter (fragment): human cytomegalovirus (CMV) immediate early promoter
    460..488     -  misc_feature   MCS (fragment): pBluescript multiple cloning site
    501..1216    +  CDS            Venus (fragment): yellow fluorescent protein (YFP) with fast and efficient maturation (Nagai et al., 2002) mammalian codon-optimized
   1226..1278    +  CDS            P2A (fragment): 2A peptide from porcine teschovirus-1 polyprotein Eukaryotic ribosomes fail to insert a peptide bond between the Gly and Pro residues, yielding separate polypeptides.
   1283..1996    +  CDS            TagRFP: monomeric derivative of red fluorescent protein from Entacmaea quadricolor (Merzlyak et al., 2007) mammalian codon-optimized
   2022..2040    -  misc_feature   MCS (fragment): pBluescript multiple cloning site
   2058..2282    +  polyA_signal   bGH poly(A) signal: bovine growth hormone polyadenylation signal
   2286..2307    +  promoter       SV40 promoter (fragment): SV40 enhancer and early promoter
   2340..2368    -  misc_feature   MCS (fragment): pBluescript multiple cloning site
   2377..2395    -  promoter       T7 promoter: promoter for bacteriophage T7 RNA polymerase
   2403..2558    +  CDS            lacZα (fragment): LacZα fragment of β-galactosidase; lacZ fragment
   2563..2991    +  rep_origin     f1 ori (sequence partly withheld): f1 bacteriophage origin of replication; arrow indicates direction of (+) strand synthesis
   3044..3148    +  promoter       AmpR promoter: bla
   3149..4009    +  CDS            AmpR: β-lactamase; bla; confers resistance to ampicillin, carbenicillin, and related antibiotics
   4180..4768    +  rep_origin     ori: high-copy-number ColE1/pMB1/pBR322/pUC origin of replication
   4951..5043    +  CDS            lacI (fragment): lac repressor; lacI; The lac repressor binds to the lac operator to inhibit transcription in E. coli. This inhibition can be relieved by adding lactose or isopropyl-β-D-thiogalactopyranoside (IPTG).
   5056..5077    +  protein_bind   CAP binding site: CAP binding activates transcription in the presence of cAMP. E. coli catabolite activator protein
   5092..5122    +  promoter       lac promoter: promoter for the E. coli lac operon
   5130..5146    +  protein_bind   lac operator: The lac repressor binds to the lac operator to inhibit transcription in E. coli. This inhibition can be relieved by adding lactose or isopropyl-β-D-thiogalactopyranoside (IPTG). lac repressor encoded by lacI
   5191..5209    +  promoter       T3 promoter: promoter for bacteriophage T3 RNA polymerase
>Addgene plasmid #119000 | pTLR-donor-tetO | depositor full sequence | sequence record 224967 | pTLR-donor-tetO sequence 5220 bps
GGGTACCGGGCCCCCCCTCGAGGTCGACCGGCGGCCGCAGCGCTTTAATTAAGGCGATCTGACGGTTCAC
TAAACGAGCTCTGCTTATATAGGCCTCCCACCGTACACGCCTACCTCGACATACGTTCTCTATCACTGAT
AGGGAGTAAACTCGACATACGTTCTCTATCACTGATAGGGATAAACTCGACATACGTTCTCTATCACTGA
TAGGGAGTAAACTCGACATACGTTCTCTATCACTGATAGGGAGTAAACTCGACATACGTTCTCTATCACT
GATAGGGAGTAAACTCGACATCGTTCTCTATCACTGATAGGGAGTAAACTCGACATACGTTCTCTATCAC
TGATAGGGAGTAAACTCGACAGTACCAAGCTTTACTAGGCGTGTACGGTGGGAGGCCTATATAAGCAGAG
CTCGTTTAGTGAACCGTCAGATCGCCGCGATCGCGATCATCGATGTCGACGGTATCGATAAGCTTGATTA
AGCCGCCACCGTGAGCAAGGGCGAGGAGCTGTTCACCGGGGTGGTGCCCATCCTGGTCGAGCTGGACGGC
GACGTAAACGGCCACAAGTTCAGCGTGTCCGGCGAGGGCGAGGGCGATGCCACCTACGGCAAGCTGACCC
TGAAGCTGATCTGCACCACCGGCAAGCTGCCCGTGCCCTGGCCCACCCTCGTGACCACCCTGGGCTACGG
CCTGCAGTGCTTCGCCCGCTACCCCGACCACATGAAGCAGCACGACTTCTTCAAGTCCGCCATGCCCGAA
GGCTACGTCCAGGAGCGCACCATCTTCTTCAAGGACGACGGCAACTACAAGACCCGCGCCGAGGTGAAGT
TCGAGGGCGACACCCTGGTGAACCGCATCGAGCTGAAGGGCATCGACTTCAAGGAGGACGGCAACATCCT
GGGGCACAAGCTGGAGTACAACTACAACAGCCACAACGTCTATATCACCGCCGACAAGCAGAAGAACGGC
ATCAAGGCCAACTTCAAGATCCGCCACAACATCGAGGACGGCGGCGTGCAGCTCGCCGACCACTACCAGC
AGAACACCCCCATCGGCGACGGCCCCGTGCTGCTGCCCGACAACCACTACCTGAGCTACCAGTCCGCCCT
GAGCAAAGACCCCAACGAGAAGCGCGATCACATGGTCCTGCTGGAGTTCGTGACCGCCGCCGGGATCACT
CTCGGCATGGACGAGCTGTACAAGTAGACGCGTTGGCCACGAACTTCTCTCTGTTAAAGCAAGCAGGAGA
TGTTGAAGAAAACCCCGGGCCTATGGTGTCTAAGGGCGAAGAGCTGATTAAGGAGAACATGCACATGAAG
CTGTACATGGAGGGCACCGTGAACAACCACCACTTCAAGTGCACATCCGAGGGCGAAGGCAAGCCCTACG
AGGGCACCCAGACCATGAGAATCAAGGTGGTCGAGGGCGGCCCTCTCCCCTTCGCCTTCGACATCCTGGC
TACCAGCTTCATGTACGGCAGCAGAACCTTCATCAACCACACCCAGGGCATCCCCGACTTCTTTAAGCAG
TCCTTCCCTGAGGGCTTCACATGGGAGAGAGTCACCACATACGAAGACGGGGGCGTGCTGACCGCTACCC
AGGACACCAGCCTCCAGGACGGCTGCCTCATCTACAACGTCAAGATCAGAGGGGTGAACTTCCCATCCAA
CGGCCCTGTGATGCAGAAGAAAACACTCGGCTGGGAGGCCAACACCGAGATGCTGTACCCCGCTGACGGC
GGCCTGGAAGGCAGAAGCGACATGGCCCTGAAGCTCGTGGGCGGGGGCCACCTGATCTGCAACTTCAAGA
CCACATACAGATCCAAGAAACCCGCTAAGAACCTCAAGATGCCCGGCGTCTACTATGTGGACCACAGACT
GGAAAGAATCAAGGAGGCCGACAAAGAGACCTACGTCGAGCAGCACGAGGTGGCTGTGGCCAGATACTGC
GACCTCCCTAGCAAACTGGGGCACAAACTTAATTGAGCGATCGCACGCGTAAATGATTGCAGATCCACTA
GTTCTAGAGCTCGCTGATCAGCCTCGACTGTGCCTTCTAGTTGCCAGCCATCTGTTGTTTGCCCCTCCCC
CGTGCCTTCCTTGACCCTGGAAGGTGCCACTCCCACTGTCCTTTCCTAATAAAATGAGGAAATTGCATCG
CATTGTCTGAGTAGGTGTCATTCTATTCTGGGGGGTGGGGTGGGGCAGGACAGCAAGGGGGAGGATTGGG
AAGACAATAGCAGGCATGCTGGGGATGCGGTGGGCTCTATGGCTTCTGAGGCGGAAAGAACCAGCTGGGG
CTCGAGATCCACTAGTTCTAGCCTCGAGGCTAGAGCGGCCGCCACCGCGGTGGAGCTCCAATTCGCCCTA
TAGTGAGTCGTATTACGCGCGCTCACTGGCCGTCGTTTTACAACGTCGTGACTGGGAAAACCCTGGCGTT
ACCCAACTTAATCGCCTTGCAGCACATCCCCCTTTCGCCAGCTGGCGTAATAGCGAAGAGGCCCGCACCG
ATCGCCCTTCCCAACAGTTGCGCAGCCTGAATGGCGAATGGG
[124 nt withheld, positions 2563-2686]
C
[91 nt withheld, positions 2688-2778]
A
[49 nt withheld, positions 2780-2828]
CCTTTGACGTTGGAGTCCACGTTCTTT
[37 nt withheld, positions 2856-2892]
ACCCTATCTCGGTCTATTCTTTTGATTTATAAGGGATTTTGCCGATTTCGGCCTATTGGTTAAAAAATGA
GCTGATTTAACAAAAATTTAACGCGAATTTTAACAAAATATTAACGCTTACAATTTAGGTGGCACTTTTC
GGGGAAATGTGCGCGGAACCCCTATTTGTTTATTTTTCTAAATACATTCAAATATGTATCCGCTCATGAG
ACAATAACCCTGATAAATGCTTCAATAATATTGAAAAAGGAAGAGTATGAGTATTCAACATTTCCGTGTC
GCCCTTATTCCCTTTTTTGCGGCATTTTGCCTTCCTGTTTTTGCTCACCCAGAAACGCTGGTGAAAGTAA
AAGATGCTGAAGATCAGTTGGGTGCACGAGTGGGTTACATCGAACTGGATCTCAACAGCGGTAAGATCCT
TGAGAGTTTTCGCCCCGAAGAACGTTTTCCAATGATGAGCACTTTTAAAGTTCTGCTATGTGGCGCGGTA
TTATCCCGTATTGACGCCGGGCAAGAGCAACTCGGTCGCCGCATACACTATTCTCAGAATGACTTGGTTG
AGTACTCACCAGTCACAGAAAAGCATCTTACGGATGGCATGACAGTAAGAGAATTATGCAGTGCTGCCAT
AACCATGAGTGATAACACTGCGGCCAACTTACTTCTGACAACGATCGGAGGACCGAAGGAGCTAACCGCT
TTTTTGCACAACATGGGGGATCATGTAACTCGCCTTGATCGTTGGGAACCGGAGCTGAATGAAGCCATAC
CAAACGACGAGCGTGACACCACGATGCCTGTAGCAATGGCAACAACGTTGCGCAAACTATTAACTGGCGA
ACTACTTACTCTAGCTTCCCGGCAACAATTAATAGACTGGATGGAGGCGGATAAAGTTGCAGGACCACTT
CTGCGCTCGGCCCTTCCGGCTGGCTGGTTTATTGCTGATAAATCTGGAGCCGGTGAGCGTGGGTCTCGCG
GTATCATTGCAGCACTGGGGCCAGATGGTAAGCCCTCCCGTATCGTAGTTATCTACACGACGGGGAGTCA
GGCAACTATGGATGAACGAAATAGACAGATCGCTGAGATAGGTGCCTCACTGATTAAGCATTGGTAACTG
TCAGACCAAGTTTACTCATATATACTTTAGATTGATTTAAAACTTCATTTTTAATTTAAAAGGATCTAGG
TGAAGATCCTTTTTGATAATCTCATGACCAAAATCCCTTAACGTGAGTTTTCGTTCCACTGAGCGTCAGA
CCCCGTAGAAAAGATCAAAGGATCTTCTTGAGATCCTTTTTTTCTGCGCGTAATCTGCTGCTTGCAAACA
AAAAAACCACCGCTACCAGCGGTGGTTTGTTTGCCGGATCAAGAGCTACCAACTCTTTTTCCGAAGGTAA
CTGGCTTCAGCAGAGCGCAGATACCAAATACTGTCCTTCTAGTGTAGCCGTAGTTAGGCCACCACTTCAA
GAACTCTGTAGCACCGCCTACATACCTCGCTCTGCTAATCCTGTTACCAGTGGCTGCTGCCAGTGGCGAT
AAGTCGTGTCTTACCGGGTTGGACTCAAGACGATAGTTACCGGATAAGGCGCAGCGGTCGGGCTGAACGG
GGGGTTCGTGCACACAGCCCAGCTTGGAGCGAACGACCTACACCGAACTGAGATACCTACAGCGTGAGCT
ATGAGAAAGCGCCACGCTTCCCGAAGGGAGAAAGGCGGACAGGTATCCGGTAAGCGGCAGGGTCGGAACA
GGAGAGCGCACGAGGGAGCTTCCAGGGGGAAACGCCTGGTATCTTTATAGTCCTGTCGGGTTTCGCCACC
TCTGACTTGAGCGTCGATTTTTGTGATGCTCGTCAGGGGGGCGGAGCCTATGGAAAAACGCCAGCAACGC
GGCCTTTTTACGGTTCCTGGCCTTTTGCTGGCCTTTTGCTCACATGTTCTTTCCTGCGTTATCCCCTGAT
TCTGTGGATAACCGTATTACCGCCTTTGAGTGAGCTGATACCGCTCGCCGCAGCCGAACGACCGAGCGCA
GCGAGTCAGTGAGCGAGGAAGCGGAAGAGCGCCCAATACGCAAACCGCCTCTCCCCGCGCGTTGGCCGAT
TCATTAATGCAGCTGGCACGACAGGTTTCCCGACTGGAAAGCGGGCAGTGAGCGCAACGCAATTAATGTG
AGTTAGCTCACTCATTAGGCACCCCAGGCTTTACACTTTATGCTTCCGGCTCGTATGTTGTGTGGAATTG
TGAGCGGATAACAATTTCACACAGGAAACAGCTATGACCATGATTACGCCAAGCGCGCAATTAACCCTCA
CTAAAGGGAACAAAAGCT
