Features (pLannotate 1.2.2; 22 found; start..end, strand, type, name):
     11..47      +  promoter       minimal CMV promoter (fragment): human cytomegalovirus (CMV) immediate early promoter
     85..113     -  misc_feature   MCS (fragment): pBluescript multiple cloning site
    126..841     +  CDS            Venus (fragment): yellow fluorescent protein (YFP) with fast and efficient maturation (Nagai et al., 2002) mammalian codon-optimized
    851..903     +  CDS            P2A (fragment): 2A peptide from porcine teschovirus-1 polyprotein Eukaryotic ribosomes fail to insert a peptide bond between the Gly and Pro residues, yielding separate polypeptides.
    908..1621    +  CDS            TagRFP: monomeric derivative of red fluorescent protein from Entacmaea quadricolor (Merzlyak et al., 2007) mammalian codon-optimized
   1647..1665    -  misc_feature   MCS (fragment): pBluescript multiple cloning site
   1683..1907    +  polyA_signal   bGH poly(A) signal: bovine growth hormone polyadenylation signal
   1911..1932    +  promoter       SV40 promoter (fragment): SV40 enhancer and early promoter
   1965..1993    -  misc_feature   MCS (fragment): pBluescript multiple cloning site
   2002..2020    -  promoter       T7 promoter: promoter for bacteriophage T7 RNA polymerase
   2023..2180    +  CDS            lacZα (fragment): LacZα fragment of β-galactosidase; lacZ fragment
   2211..2639    -  rep_origin     f1 ori (sequence partly withheld): f1 bacteriophage origin of replication; arrow indicates direction of (+) strand synthesis
   2666..2770    +  promoter       AmpR promoter: bla
   2771..3631    +  CDS            AmpR: β-lactamase; bla; confers resistance to ampicillin, carbenicillin, and related antibiotics
   3802..4390    +  rep_origin     ori: high-copy-number ColE1/pMB1/pBR322/pUC origin of replication
   4573..4665    +  CDS            lacI (fragment): lac repressor; lacI; The lac repressor binds to the lac operator to inhibit transcription in E. coli. This inhibition can be relieved by adding lactose or isopropyl-β-D-thiogalactopyranoside (IPTG).
   4678..4699    +  protein_bind   CAP binding site: CAP binding activates transcription in the presence of cAMP. E. coli catabolite activator protein
   4714..4744    +  promoter       lac promoter: promoter for the E. coli lac operon
   4752..4768    +  protein_bind   lac operator: The lac repressor binds to the lac operator to inhibit transcription in E. coli. This inhibition can be relieved by adding lactose or isopropyl-β-D-thiogalactopyranoside (IPTG). lac repressor encoded by lacI
   4813..4831    +  promoter       T3 promoter: promoter for bacteriophage T3 RNA polymerase
   4843..4869    -  misc_feature   MCS (fragment): pBluescript multiple cloning site
   4894..5208    -  promoter       tight TRE promoter: Tet-responsive promoter PTight, consisting of seven tet operator sequences followed by the minimal CMV promoter
>Addgene plasmid #119000 | pTLR-donor-tetO | addgene full sequence | sequence record 233153 | Addgene NGS Result
CAAGCTTTACTAGGCGTGTACGGTGGGAGGCCTATATAAGCAGAGCTCGTTTAGTGAACCGTCAGATCGC
CGCGATCGCGATCATCGATGTCGACGGTATCGATAAGCTTGATTAAGCCGCCACCGTGAGCAAGGGCGAG
GAGCTGTTCACCGGGGTGGTGCCCATCCTGGTCGAGCTGGACGGCGACGTAAACGGCCACAAGTTCAGCG
TGTCCGGCGAGGGCGAGGGCGATGCCACCTACGGCAAGCTGACCCTGAAGCTGATCTGCACCACCGGCAA
GCTGCCCGTGCCCTGGCCCACCCTCGTGACCACCCTGGGCTACGGCCTGCAGTGCTTCGCCCGCTACCCC
GACCACATGAAGCAGCACGACTTCTTCAAGTCCGCCATGCCCGAAGGCTACGTCCAGGAGCGCACCATCT
TCTTCAAGGACGACGGCAACTACAAGACCCGCGCCGAGGTGAAGTTCGAGGGCGACACCCTGGTGAACCG
CATCGAGCTGAAGGGCATCGACTTCAAGGAGGACGGCAACATCCTGGGGCACAAGCTGGAGTACAACTAC
AACAGCCACAACGTCTATATCACCGCCGACAAGCAGAAGAACGGCATCAAGGCCAACTTCAAGATCCGCC
ACAACATCGAGGACGGCGGCGTGCAGCTCGCCGACCACTACCAGCAGAACACCCCCATCGGCGACGGCCC
CGTGCTGCTGCCCGACAACCACTACCTGAGCTACCAGTCCGCCCTGAGCAAAGACCCCAACGAGAAGCGC
GATCACATGGTCCTGCTGGAGTTCGTGACCGCCGCCGGGATCACTCTCGGCATGGACGAGCTGTACAAGT
AGACGCGTTGGCCACGAACTTCTCTCTGTTAAAGCAAGCAGGAGATGTTGAAGAAAACCCCGGGCCTATG
GTGTCTAAGGGCGAAGAGCTGATTAAGGAGAACATGCACATGAAGCTGTACATGGAGGGCACCGTGAACA
ACCACCACTTCAAGTGCACATCCGAGGGCGAAGGCAAGCCCTACGAGGGCACCCAGACCATGAGAATCAA
GGTGGTCGAGGGCGGCCCTCTCCCCTTCGCCTTCGACATCCTGGCTACCAGCTTCATGTACGGCAGCAGA
ACCTTCATCAACCACACCCAGGGCATCCCCGACTTCTTTAAGCAGTCCTTCCCTGAGGGCTTCACATGGG
AGAGAGTCACCACATACGAAGACGGGGGCGTGCTGACCGCTACCCAGGACACCAGCCTCCAGGACGGCTG
CCTCATCTACAACGTCAAGATCAGAGGGGTGAACTTCCCATCCAACGGCCCTGTGATGCAGAAGAAAACA
CTCGGCTGGGAGGCCAACACCGAGATGCTGTACCCCGCTGACGGCGGCCTGGAAGGCAGAAGCGACATGG
CCCTGAAGCTCGTGGGCGGGGGCCACCTGATCTGCAACTTCAAGACCACATACAGATCCAAGAAACCCGC
TAAGAACCTCAAGATGCCCGGCGTCTACTATGTGGACCACAGACTGGAAAGAATCAAGGAGGCCGACAAA
GAGACCTACGTCGAGCAGCACGAGGTGGCTGTGGCCAGATACTGCGACCTCCCTAGCAAACTGGGGCACA
AACTTAATTGAGCGATCGCACGCGTAAATGATTGCAGATCCACTAGTTCTAGAGCTCGCTGATCAGCCTC
GACTGTGCCTTCTAGTTGCCAGCCATCTGTTGTTTGCCCCTCCCCCGTGCCTTCCTTGACCCTGGAAGGT
GCCACTCCCACTGTCCTTTCCTAATAAAATGAGGAAATTGCATCGCATTGTCTGAGTAGGTGTCATTCTA
TTCTGGGGGGTGGGGTGGGGCAGGACAGCAAGGGGGAGGATTGGGAAGACAATAGCAGGCATGCTGGGGA
TGCGGTGGGCTCTATGGCTTCTGAGGCGGAAAGAACCAGCTGGGGCTCGAGATCCACTAGTTCTAGCCTC
GAGGCTAGAGCGGCCGCCACCGCGGTGGAGCTCCAATTCGCCCTATAGTGAGTCGTATTACAATTCACTG
GCCGTCGTTTTACAACGTCGTGACTGGGAAAACCCTGGCGTTACCCAACTTAATCGCCTTGCAGCACATC
CCCCTTTCGCCAGCTGGCGTAATAGCGAAGAGGCCCGCACCGATCGCCCTTCCCAACAGTTGCGCAGCCT
GAATGGCGAATGGAAATTGTAAGCGTTAATATTTTGTTAAAATTCGCGTTAAATTTTTGTTAAATCAGCT
CATTTTTTAACCAATAGGCCGAAATCGGCAAAATCCCTTATAAATCAAAAGAATAGACCGAGATAGGGT
[37 nt withheld, positions 2310-2346]
AAAGAACGTGGACTCCAACGTCAAAGG
[49 nt withheld, positions 2374-2422]
T
[91 nt withheld, positions 2424-2514]
G
[124 nt withheld, positions 2516-2639]
CAGGTGGCACTTTTCGGGGAAATGTGCGCGGAACCCCTATTTGTTTATTTTTCTAAATACATTCAAATAT
GTATCCGCTCATGAGACAATAACCCTGATAAATGCTTCAATAATATTGAAAAAGGAAGAGTATGAGTATT
CAACATTTCCGTGTCGCCCTTATTCCCTTTTTTGCGGCATTTTGCCTTCCTGTTTTTGCTCACCCAGAAA
CGCTGGTGAAAGTAAAAGATGCTGAAGATCAGTTGGGTGCACGAGTGGGTTACATCGAACTGGATCTCAA
CAGCGGTAAGATCCTTGAGAGTTTTCGCCCCGAAGAACGTTTTCCAATGATGAGCACTTTTAAAGTTCTG
CTATGTGGCGCGGTATTATCCCGTATTGACGCCGGGCAAGAGCAACTCGGTCGCCGCATACACTATTCTC
AGAATGACTTGGTTGAGTACTCACCAGTCACAGAAAAGCATCTTACGGATGGCATGACAGTAAGAGAATT
ATGCAGTGCTGCCATAACCATGAGTGATAACACTGCGGCCAACTTACTTCTGACAACGATCGGAGGACCG
AAGGAGCTAACCGCTTTTTTGCACAACATGGGGGATCATGTAACTCGCCTTGATCGTTGGGAACCGGAGC
TGAATGAAGCCATACCAAACGACGAGCGTGACACCACGATGCCTGTAGCAATGGCAACAACGTTGCGCAA
ACTATTAACTGGCGAACTACTTACTCTAGCTTCCCGGCAACAATTAATAGACTGGATGGAGGCGGATAAA
GTTGCAGGACCACTTCTGCGCTCGGCCCTTCCGGCTGGCTGGTTTATTGCTGATAAATCTGGAGCCGGTG
AGCGTGGGTCTCGCGGTATCATTGCAGCACTGGGGCCAGATGGTAAGCCCTCCCGTATCGTAGTTATCTA
CACGACGGGGAGTCAGGCAACTATGGATGAACGAAATAGACAGATCGCTGAGATAGGTGCCTCACTGATT
AAGCATTGGTAACTGTCAGACCAAGTTTACTCATATATACTTTAGATTGATTTAAAACTTCATTTTTAAT
TTAAAAGGATCTAGGTGAAGATCCTTTTTGATAATCTCATGACCAAAATCCCTTAACGTGAGTTTTCGTT
CCACTGAGCGTCAGACCCCGTAGAAAAGATCAAAGGATCTTCTTGAGATCCTTTTTTTCTGCGCGTAATC
TGCTGCTTGCAAACAAAAAAACCACCGCTACCAGCGGTGGTTTGTTTGCCGGATCAAGAGCTACCAACTC
TTTTTCCGAAGGTAACTGGCTTCAGCAGAGCGCAGATACCAAATACTGTTCTTCTAGTGTAGCCGTAGTT
AGGCCACCACTTCAAGAACTCTGTAGCACCGCCTACATACCTCGCTCTGCTAATCCTGTTACCAGTGGCT
GCTGCCAGTGGCGATAAGTCGTGTCTTACCGGGTTGGACTCAAGACGATAGTTACCGGATAAGGCGCAGC
GGTCGGGCTGAACGGGGGGTTCGTGCACACAGCCCAGCTTGGAGCGAACGACCTACACCGAACTGAGATA
CCTACAGCGTGAGCTATGAGAAAGCGCCACGCTTCCCGAAGGGAGAAAGGCGGACAGGTATCCGGTAAGC
GGCAGGGTCGGAACAGGAGAGCGCACGAGGGAGCTTCCAGGGGGAAACGCCTGGTATCTTTATAGTCCTG
TCGGGTTTCGCCACCTCTGACTTGAGCGTCGATTTTTGTGATGCTCGTCAGGGGGGCGGAGCCTATGGAA
AAACGCCAGCAACGCGGCCTTTTTACGGTTCCTGGCCTTTTGCTGGCCTTTTGCTCACATGTTCTTTCCT
GCGTTATCCCCTGATTCTGTGGATAACCGTATTACCGCCTTTGAGTGAGCTGATACCGCTCGCCGCAGCC
GAACGACCGAGCGCAGCGAGTCAGTGAGCGAGGAAGCGGAAGAGCGCCCAATACGCAAACCGCCTCTCCC
CGCGCGTTGGCCGATTCATTAATGCAGCTGGCACGACAGGTTTCCCGACTGGAAAGCGGGCAGTGAGCGC
AACGCAATTAATGTGAGTTAGCTCACTCATTAGGCACCCCAGGCTTTACACTTTATGCTTCCGGCTCGTA
TGTTGTGTGGAATTGTGAGCGGATAACAATTTCACACAGGAAACAGCTATGACCATGATTACGCCAAGCT
CGAAATTAACCCTCACTAAAGGGAACAAAAGCTGGTACCGGGCCCCCCCTCGAGGTCGACCGGCGGCCGC
AGCGCTTTAATTAAGGCGATCTGACGGTTCACTAAACGAGCTCTGCTTATATAGGCCTCCCACCGTACAC
GCCTACCTCGACATACGTTCTCTATCACTGATAGGGAGTAAACTCGACATACGTTCTCTATCACTGATAG
GGATAAACTCGACATACGTTCTCTATCACTGATAGGGAGTAAACTCGACATACGTTCTCTATCACTGATA
GGGAGTAAACTCGACATACGTTCTCTATCACTGATAGGGAGTAAACTCGACATCGTTCTCTATCACTGAT
AGGGAGTAAACTCGACATACGTTCTCTATCACTGATAGGGAGTAAACTCGACAGTAC
